>Addgene plasmid #187812 | GB3898 | addgene full sequence | sequence record 378051 | Addgene NGS Result
GAAGATCCTTTGATCTTTTCTACGGGGTCTGACGCTCAGTGGAACGAAAACTCACGTTAAGGGATTTTGG
TCATGCATTCTAGGTGATTATTTGCCGACTACCTTGGTGATCTCGCCTTTCACGTAGTGGACAAATTCTT
CCAACTGATCTGCGCGCGAGGCCAAGCGATCTTCTTCTTGTCCAAGATAAGCCTGTCTAGCTTCAAGTAT
GACGGGCTGATACTGGGCCGGCAGGCGCTCCATTGCCCAGTCGGCAGCGACATCCTTCGGCGCGATTTTG
CCGGTTACTGCGCTGTACCAAATGCGGGACAACGTAAGCACTACATTTCGCTCATCACCAGCCCAGTCGG
GCGGCGAGTTCCATAGCGTTAAGGTTTCATTTAGCGCCTCAAATAGATCCTGTTCAGGAACCGGATCAAA
GAGTTCCTCCGCCGCTGGACCTACCAAGGCAACGCTATGTTCTCTTGCTTTTGTCAGCAAGATAGCCAGA
TCAATGTCGATCGTGGCTGGCTCGAAGATACCTGCAAGAATGTCATTGCGCTGCCATTCTCCAAATTGCA
GTTCGCGCTTAGCTGGATAACGCCACGGAATGATGTCGTCGTGCACAACAATGGTGACTTCTACAGCGCG
GAGAATCTCGCTCTCTCCAGGGGAAGCCGAAGTTTCCAAAAGGTCGTTGATCAAAGCTCGCCGCGTTGTT
TCATCAAGCCTTACGGTCACCGTAACCAGCAAATCAATATCACTGTGTGGCTTCAGGCCGCCATCCACTG
CGGAGCCGTACAAATGTACGGCCAGCAACGTCGGTTCGAGATGGCGCTCGATGACGCCAACTACCTCTGA
TAGTTGAGTCGATACTTCGGCGATCACCGCTTCCCTCATAATGTTTAACTTTGTTTTAGGGCGACTGCCC
TGCTGCGTAACATCGTTGCTGCTCCATAACATCAAACATCGACCCACGGCGTAACGCGCTTGCTGCTTGG
ATGCCCGAGGCATAGACTGTACCCCAAAAAAACAGTCATAACAAGCCATGAAAACCGCCACTGCGCCGTT
ACCACCGCTGCGTTCGGTCAAGGTTCTGGACCAGTTGCGTGAGCGCATACGCTACTTGCATTACAGCTTA
CGAACCGAACAGGCTTATGTCCACTGGGTTCGTGCCTTCATCCGTTTCCACGGTGTGCGTCACCCGGCAA
CCTTGGGTAGCAGCGAAGTCGAGGCATTTCTGTCCTGGCTGGAACAGAACTTATTATTTCCTTCCTCTTT
TCTACAGTATTTAAAGATACCCCAAGAAGCTAATTATAACAAGACGAACTCCAATTCACTGTTCCTTGCA
TTCTAAAACCTTAAATACCAGAAAACAGCTTTTTCAAAGTTGTTTTCAAAGTTGGCGTATAACATAGTAT
CGACGGAGCCGATTTTGAAACCGCGGTGATCACAGGCAGCAACGCTCTGTCATCGTTACAATCAACATGC
TACCCTCCGCGAGATCATCCGTGTTTCAAACCCGGCAGCTTAGTTGCCGTTCTTCCGAATAGCATCGGTA
ACATGAGCAAAGTCTGCCGCCTTACAACGGCTCTCCCGCTGACGCCGTCCCGGACTGATGGGCTGCCTGT
ATCGAGTGGTGATTTTGTGCCGAGCTGCCGGTCGGGGAGCTGTTGGCTGGCTGGTGGCAGGATATATTGT
GGTGTAAACATAACGGATCCGGTCTCAGGAGAGCGATCAGCTTGCATGCCGGTCGATCTAGTAACATAGA
TGACACCGCGCGCGATAATTTATCCTAGTTTGCGCGCTATATTTTGTTTTCTATCGCGTATTAAATGTAT
AATTGCGGGACTCTAATCATAAAAACCCATCTCATAAATAACGTCATGCATTACATGTTAATTATTACAT
GCTTAACGTAATTCAACAGAAATTATATGATAATCATGGCAAGACCGGCAACAGGATTCAATCTTAAGAA
ACTTTATTGCCAAATGTTTGAACGATCTGCTTGACTCTAGCTAGAGTCCGAACCCCAGAGTCCCGCTCAG
AAGAACTCGTCAAGAAGGCGATAGAAGGCTATGCGCTGCGAATCGGGAGCGGCGATACCGTAAAGCACGA
GGAAGCGGTCAGCCCATTCGCCGCCAAGCTCTTCAGCAATATCACGGGTAGCCAACGCTATGTCCTGATA
GCGGTCCGCCACACCCAGCCGGCCACAGTCGATGAATCCAGAAAAGCGGCCATTTTCCACCATGATATTC
GGCAAGCAGGCGTCGCCGTGGGTCACGACGAGATCCTCGCCGTCGGGCATCCGCGCCTTGAGCCTGGCGA
ACAGTTCGGCTGGCGCGAGCCCCTGATGCTCTTCGTCCAGATCATCCTGATCGACAAGACCGGCTTCCAT
CCGAGTACGTGCTCGCTCGATGCGGTGTTTCGCTTGGTGGTCGAATGGGCAGGTAGCCGGATCAAGCGTA
TGCAGCCGCCGCATTGCATCAGCCATGATGGATACTTTCTCGGCAGGAGCAAGGTGAGATGACAGGAGAT
CCTGCCCCGGCACTTCGCCCAATAGCAGCCAGTCCCTTCCCGCTTCAGTGACAACGTCGAGCACAGCTGC
GCAAGGAACGCCCGTCGTGGCCAGCCACGATAGCCGCGCTGCCTCGTCTTGGAGTTCATTCAGGGCACCG
GACAGGTCGGTCTTGACAAAAAGAACCGGGCGCCCCTGCGCTGACAGCCGGAACACGGCGGCATCAGAGC
AGCCGATTGTCTGTTGTGCCCAGTCATAGCCGAATAGCCTCTCCACCCAAGCGGCCGGAGAACCTGCGTG
CAATCCATCTTGTTCAATCATGCCTCGATCGAGTTGAGAGTGAATATGAGACTCTAATTGGATACCGAGG
GGAATTTATGGAACGTCAGTGGAGCATTTTTGACAAGAAATATTTGCTAGCTGATAGTGACCTTAGGCGA
CTTTTGAACGCGCAATAATGGTTTCTGACGTATGTGCTTAGCTCATTAAACTCCAGAAACCCGCGGCTCA
GTGGCTCCTTCAACGTTGCGGTTCTGTCAGTTCCAAACGTAAAACGGCTTGTCCCGCGTCATCGGCGGGG
GTCATACCGTGACTCCCTTAATTCTCATGTATCTCCGTCAGGAGCCCTGATTTTTTCACTACTAATAGTA
CTCACGGCGCAATACCAGCACAGCCTAGTCTCGCCAGAATGCTGGTCAGCATACGAAAGAGCTTAAGGCA
GGCCAATTCCACTGTCAGGGTCACTTGGGTGTTTAGCACTACCGACAGGTACGCTAGTATGCGTTCTTCC
TACCAGAGGTCTGTGGCCGCGTGGTCAAAAGTGCGGCTTTCGTATTTGCTGCTCGTGTTTACTCTCACAA
ACTTGACCTGCACGCCAAAGAGATGCTTCTTGTGGAACTCGACAACGCAACAACGCGACGGATCTACGTC
ACAGCGTGCATAGTGAAAACGGAGTTGCTGACGACGAAAGCGACATTGGGATCTGTCAGTTGTCATTCGC
GAAAAACATCCGTCCCCGAGGCGGACACTGATTGACGCGGTTTTGTAGAAGGTTAGGGGAATAGGTTAGA
TTGAGTGGCTTAAGAATGTAAAATCTGGGATTATAGTGTAGTAATCTCTGATTAACGGTGACGGTTTTAA
GACAGGTGTTCGCAAAATCAAGCGGGGTCATTTCAACAGATATTGCTGATGGTTTAGGCGTACAATGCCC
TGAAGAATAATTAAGAAAAAAGCACCCCTCGTCGCCTAGAATTACCTACCGCGGTCCACCATACCTTCGA
TTATCGCGCCCACTCTCCCATTAGTCGGCAGAGGTGGTTGTGTTGCGATAGCCCAGTATGATATTCTAAG
GCGTTACGCTGATGAATATTCTACAGAGTTGCCATAGGCGTTGAACGCTACACGGACGATACGAATTTAC
GTATAGAGCGGGTCATCGAAAGGTTATACTCTCGTAGTTAACATCTAGCCCGGCCCTATCAGTACAGCAG
TGCCTTGAATGACATACTCATCATTAAATTTTCTCTACAGCCAAACGACCAAGTGCATTTCCAGGGAGCG
CGATGGAGATTCATTCTCTCGCCAGCACTGTAATAGGCACTAAAAGAGTGATGATAATCATGAGTGCCGC
GCTAAGGTGGTGTCGGAACAAAGCGGTCTTACGGTCAGTCGTATTCCTTCTCGAGTTCCGTCCAGTTGAG
CGTGTCACTCCCAGTGTACCTGCAAGCCGAGATGGCTGTGCTTGGAGTCAATCGCATGTAGCATGGTCAC
CAGACACCGGGGCACCAGTTTTCACGCCTAAAGCATAAACGACGAGCAGTCATGAAAGTCTTAGTACTGG
ACGTGCCGTTTCACTGCGAATATGACTCCCTCTTCTCTCACCAACCAGTCACGACCGCTTCACGCTAAGG
TGCTGGCCACGTGCTAACCTTCTTCTCTCACCAACCAGTCTGGCGTTGATGTGGATCGACTCTATAGCCA
TCTTCTCTCACCAACCAGTCCGAGGCCGTTCGTTTCCCGTCCTAATACCTCTACGTGCAAGCAGTATAAA
AACAAAATACATAAACATAACTAAAATCTCATATCGTTGTAATTGTCATATACTAGTGGTAATTAAGTCC
AGTTACACTTAAGGTTAAATTTGCTGACTCTTTTTTACCTTTCATTTCTGAAAATGGTTCCTAATAAGGG
TTCTTCTGATGTCTTGTCCGAACATTCTGAGCCACAGTTCACTAAGCTGATCGCCCCTCAAGCCGGACCA
AGGAAGTATAAGATCGTGTACCGAAACTTACTGACTTTCGGATATTGGCACCTTTCTGCTGTTTATGGCT
TGTACCTTTGTTTCACTTGTGCTAAATGGGCAACGATTTTGTTTGCCTTTTTTCTTTACGTGATAGCTGA
AATTGGGATTACTGGTGGAGCTCACAGACTTTGGGCACATAGAACTTACAAGGCTAAACTGCCCCTAGAA
ATTCTTCTTCTCATTATGAACTCCATAGCTTTTCAAGATACTGCATTTACTTGGGCCAGGGACCATAGAC
TTCACCACAAATACTCAGATACTGATGCAGATCCTCACAACGCAACCCGGGGTTTTTTTTATTCCCACGT
TGGGTGGTTGTTGGTCAAAAAGCATCCAGAGGTTAAGGCTAGAGGAAAGTACTTGTCTCTCGATGACTTA
AAGAATAACCCGCTATTGAAGTTCCAAAAAAAATACGCCATACTCGTAATTGGAACCTTATGTTTTTTGA
TGCCTACGTTCGTCCCGGTATACTTTTGGGGTGAAGGCATCTCTACTGCATGGAACATCAATCTTTTACG
ATATGTCATGAACTTAAATATGACTTTCCTAGTCAACTCTGCTGCCCATATATTTGGGAACAAGCCGTAT
GATAAATCAATAGCTTCTGTGCAAAATATATCAGTTTCCCTGGCTACATTTGGGGAGGGTTTCCATAATT
ATCATCACACATATCCCTGGGATTATCGTGCAGCAGAACTTGGAAACAATAGATTGAATATGACAACCGC
CTTTATTGATTTCTTCGCCTGGATAGGTTGGGCATATGATCTAAAGTCTGTGCCACAAGAGGCTATTGCA
AAACGGTGCGCAAAAACTGGAGATGGTACTGATATGTGGGGTAGGAAACGTTGAGCTTAAACCCAACCAT
ACATAATAAAAAGGCGAGCTACCTCACCAACATGTTCTTGGTTCTTGATGGCTGCTTGAGGTTTTTCAAC
ACAACATGAGTAAAATGGTCAATAAATATGGATATTCTCATCTTGCTTGATTCGGGCAGGTAGGATATCA
GAGAATTCTAGGTATATTTTGTAGGGAAAAAAAACTAGAATCTCTTCAGGATCTGGATCCTAATACAAGG
ACATATTAATATTCCATTTTATAAACTTTGCACAAGCAAGATCTAATTTTATGGAAGAACTGAAGGCTCT
CGCGTATCATTTGCCAAAATAATTACCATCTTTTGTAATCATCTTGGAAACTAGAGATAATATTGATAAT
ATCCATAGTAATAATAATAATAAGAAGAACAAATATCATCATAACACAATAATATAGCCTTTTCATGTAA
AATTTCATTTCAATGAATAGCCATGTTAGCCCATTTTCTTTCAGGAAAGTTTATGCTTGCTTACATGAAG
AAACAAAAAAAATTATGAGAAACAGAATTTACTCACTACTGTGCAAATTATATGTTCAACTGAGCAAACA
AGTCTTCAACTACCTCTCCTCAGAGTTGAATCTGTTCCATGCTTCCTATAGACACAAAAGAACGATAACC
ACTAAGATAATTCAAAGAAGATAATAAAAGAGAATGGACCATGGGAAGAAGAGGGGGAGGTGAAGCTGGC
GCTGTCAGGAGCTAACTGAGATACTACCATAGATGACTACCCATCCCTCTAGGCCTTAGATAACCGGATA
CAGTGACTTTGATAGGTTTGTGGGGTACAGCTATGACTTGCATAGCTGCGTATGGAGGAAGGAACTTTTG
CGTGTTAGTATGTTGACCCGTGTATTACGCATGCGGGTAGATCATGTGGGTAGAGACATCCAGGTCAAGT
TCTCGACCTTCTCGTGGGAGGTGATCCAGTTCACTATAGGACCATTCCATTCGAGCATGGCACTAAGTAC
GCCGTCCCCATTCTGGTAATCATCATCCCTATCAGGGTTTGGAGTGAGTGGTGACGGTTATTCCCCAGGA
ATGGACTTCTTATTCACAGTCGGTCACATTGGGCTACTCCTTGGGTCTTCCGCTTGGCCCGGTCTGTTGG
GCCGCCATTGCGTGAGTTTCGGCCCTGTGCTGCGCTGTGTCGGCGATTCTCATTGGGGCCTCACATCTGG
AAACCCCGACCTATTTTGACGGCACCATTGGCGGAAGTTGCTGGGCTTGTGCACCGTGAAGTCCTCCGCG
GGCCTCCCCCCTACAAAAGACGATAAGCTCCGGCAAGCAGCATTGATCAACGCAAGGATCGGCGATATTA
ACAGAGATACGGCTGATTACTCTTGTTGGTGTGGTATCGCTAAACTGCGCCGCGGAGCCTTATGGCAAAG
TCGTCCGCGAACCATTCCGGTAGCGCTTAAGGTCCATAGCACATTCATCGCATCCCGGCGTGCGTTCAAT
TTGACGACCCCTTGGCGCAAAGGTGCTGGCCACGTGCTAAATTAAAGCGGCTGCACTGCTGTAAGGTCCG
TTACGGAGAGGGCGGCCTGGGGAGAGCACTAGCCCATCGACCTGTACAGGAACACTCTATATTGTTCTCG
GACGGACAGATTACTAGAGTGCCGCTTTCAGCCCCCCTGTCGTCGCCGACGTCTGTAATATGGCGTTGTT
GTGATTCCACTCTATTGAGGCATTAACTGATGCGTAAGGAGATCTGGAATGAACTGGCCTATGTCACTGA
AACTGTGCAAACACCCAATGTCGTTAGTGTAGGTTCTGACCGATACCTGCTTCGTTGAGAACTCACAATT
TTACAACTGGGGACATAATCCCTACGCCCATCATCTACTCGCGTCCCTGTGGCTCCAGTTCATGTAATGG
GAGAGTATCCTCCACAAGATCTAGTGCTATGGTGGTATAGTAAGCTCGTACTGTGGTAGATGACTCCCTC
TTCTCTCACCAACCAGTCAACGCCCCGTACCGATGCTGAACAAGTCGATGCAGGCCCTTCTTCTCTCACC
AACCAGTCCAATCCCGAGGCCTGACCCGACATATCCCATCTTCTCTCACCAACCAGTCGTAGCTAACTAT
GTTCCCGTCCTAATACCTCTACGTGCAAGCAGTATAAAAACAAAATACATAAACATAACTAAAATCTCAT
ATCGTTGTAATTGTCATATACTAGTGGTAATTAAGTCCAGTTACACTTAAGGTTAAATTTGCTGACTCTT
TTTTACCTTTCATTTCTGAAAATGGTTGTGTTGACTAGCAAGGAGACAAAGCCTAGCGTCGCTGAATTTT
ACGCTGGAAAAAGTGTTTTTATTACTGGGGGTACTGGGTTTCTCGGTAAGGTTTTCATTGAGAAACTCTT
GTATTCTTGTCCAGATATAGAAAACATTTACATGTTGATCAGGGAAAAAAAAGGTTTATCAGTTAGTGAG
AGGATCAAGCAGTTTCTTGACGACCCTCTGTTTACCAGGTTGAAGGATAAGAGGCCTGCTGATCTTGAGA
AAATCGTCCTTATTCCTGGCGACATTACTGCTCCCGACTTGGGTATTAACAGTGAGAACGAAAAAATGCT
TATAGAAAAGGTGAGTGTTATCATACACTCAGCAGCTACCGTCAAGTTCAATGAGCCATTGCCTACCGCT
TGGAAGATCAATGTCGAGGGTACACGGATGATGTTAGCACTTAGCAGACGGATGAAGAGAATAGAGGTTT
TCATCCATATCTCTACCGCTTACACAAATACAAACAGGGAGGTGGTTGATGAAATTTTGTACCCTGCACC
TGCTGACATTGACCAAGTTCACCAGTACGTGAAAGATGGTATCTCTGAAGAAGATACTGAGAAGATCCTC
AATGGAAGGCCCAATACATATACTTTCACCAAGGCTCTGACCGAGCATTTAGTTGCTGAGAACCAAGCTT
ATGTGCCAACCATTATCGTTAGGCCGAGTGTTGTTGCTGCTATAAAGGACGAGCCACTTAAAGGATGGCT
GGGCAATTGGTTTGGCGCTACCGGATTGACAGTTTTTACCGCAAAGGGACTAAACAGGGTCATTTATGGT
CATTCCTCATACATAGTTGATCTTATTCCTGTAGATTACGTTGCTAATTTAGTTATCGCCGCAGGAGCCA
AGTCTTCAAAATCTACAGAATTGAAAGTGTATAATTGCTGCTCTTCAAGCTGCAACCCAGTGACCATTGG
GACGTTAATGAGTATGTTCGCTGACGACGCTATAAAGCAGAAAAGTTATGCAATGCCGTTACCGGGTTGG
TACATATTTACCAAGTATAAGTGGCTTGTGCTACTGTTGACTTTCTTATTTCAGGTCATTCCTGCTTATG
TTACAGATCTCTCTAGGCATCTGATTGGTAAATCCCCACGTTATATCAAGCTCCAATCCCTGGTTAATCA
GACTAGATCATCTATAGATTTCTTTACCAACCACAGCTGGGTTATGAAGGCCGACCGGGTGAGGGAGTTG
TACGCATCACTGTCTCCCGCCGATAAATACCTATTCCCGTGTGATCCTACCGATATAAATTGGACTCATT
ATATACAGGATTATTGTTGGGGTGTGAGGCACTTCTTGGAAAAGAAATATCGGTGAGCTTCTTTGTGGTT
ATTATTTAGCTTCTGTACACTAAATTTATGATGCAAGAAGCGTTGTACACAACATATAGAAGAAGAGTGC
GAGGTGAAGCAAGTAGGAGAAATGTTAGGAAAGCTCCTATACAAAAGGATGGCATGTTGAAGATTAGCAT
CTTTTTAATCCCAAGTTTAAATATAAAGCATATTTTATGTACCACTTTCTTTATCTGGGGTTTGTAATCC
CTTTATATCTTTATGCAATCTTTACGTTAGTTAATATCTATCTATCGATATTCTAGTATCTTATACTATA
GATCCAACTGAACCAAGAAATTATGAACCGTGTCTTCCAGAAATTCTAATAATGATGGGAGCAATATAAA
TATAAGGATGTCTTTGACAATAAAAGGGCGGTGGAAGAGTTATAGTGAAAGCTTCTGGCCATCAAATGGG
CTCTTTGTCACATGATTGAACTACTTCACCACCTACCGTTGGTATCCATAGTAAATTGAGATTAAAAAAA
GTTAAAACAAACTATTCATTCCATGTCATTTTACTTTTCAACTTGCTATCTTCTAATTATAAGTGGGTTG
TGGAGAGAGCACTGTTGGGTCAGCAAAGCAAAGTAGATTATACTCTATAATATTATGATGATTAGTCAAC
TGCTGCTCACTTACAACGATGGAAATGGGGATGAGGGTAACTTTACGCTGTCAAGCGGGGTTTAGCCATT
AACATCGTCGTCAAAGTTCGATTTCTGGAGTGTGAAAAATTAGGGTTTCGTCGATAGGAGATGAAAAGTC
GAAATTTCGGTGCGAGAAATCAAAATTGATGGAAGATCGGCGGCGAATTTGAGAGGATAGTGAGAAGAAG
AAGATTAAGAGATGATTTGAATTGGGAGGGAAAATCGAATCGCCAGTGTTTGTTTTAGGGTTTTTAATCT
CCGGGAATTGAATTTTGGGCGTCGTAAAACTGTAAAGTGTGTTTATGTAGTAATCTTTATCTGAGATGAT
ACAGAAGAGATTCTATCCCAGATACGGTAAATTTGTTTTCCCCTAGGTCGGTGGTCAACATTGCATTTTT
AAGTCAACTTTTAATATATTTTAGTTTAATTTCTATAATTTAACCTTTTTGGCATTATCTTTAGGAAATT
TTTTTGACGTATTTTATTTTACTTATTAAAAGTGAAAAATCTTAAACATATTAATTAATATCTTGCATAA
CCAATTGACATTGTAATCATCACAATTAAATTTGATTAAAAATCCACTTTCTGCAAACAAACAAAGTTTT
TTTTAATAAAGTCTATAACATATCGAGTATAATAGTATCAATATAGATTTTGATGATAACAACAATAGCC
ACTCCTGACGGAGTGTTTCATGTCCAAGCGAAAAGCCGCTCTACGGAATGGATCTACGTTACTGCCTGCA
TAAGGAGATCGGTGTAGCCAAGGACGAAAGCGACCCTAGGTTCTAACCGTCGACTTTGGCGGAAAGGTTT
CACTCAGGAAGCAGACACTGATTGACACGGTTTAGCAGAACGTTTGAGGACTAGGTCAAATTGAGTGGTT
TAATATCGGCATGTCTGGCTTTAAAATTCAGTATAGTGCGCTGATCGGAGATGAATTAAAAACACGAGTT
CCCAAAACCAGGCGGGCTCGCCACGTCGGCTAATCCTGGTACATTATGTGAACAATGTTCTGAAGAAAAT
TTGTGAAAGAAGGACGGGTCATCGCCTACTATTAGCAACAACGGTCGGCCACACCTTCCATTGTCGTGGC
CACGCTCGGATTACACGGCAGAGGTGCTTGTGTTCCGACAGGCTAGCATATTATCCTAAGGCGTTACCCC
AATCGTTTACCGTCGGATTTGCTATAGCCCCTGAACGCTACATGTACGAAACCATGTTATGTATGCACTA
GGTCAACAATAGGACATAGCCTTGTAGTTAACACGTAGCCCGGTCGTATAAGTACAGTAGACCCTTCGCC
GGCATCCTATTTATTAAGTTATTTCTACAGCAAAACGATCATATGCAGATCCGCAGTGGGCGGTAGACAC
ACGTCCACCCGGCTGCTCTGTAACAGGGACTAAAGAGGTGATGATTATCGTGTGTGCCCCGTTATGGTCG
TGTTCGATCAGAGCGCCCTTGCGAGCAGTCGTATGCTTTCTCGAATTCCGAGCGGTTAAGCGTGACAGTC
CCAGCGAACCCACAAAACGTGATCGCAGTCCATGCGATCATACGCAAGAAGGAAGGTCCCCATACACCGA
CGCACCAGTTTACACGCCGTATGCATAAACGAGCTGCACAAACGAGAGTGTTTGAACTGGACCTCTAGTT
CCTCTACAAAGAACACCTTGACCTGTTGCGAAGTTGCCTTGCCTAGATGCAATGTCGGACGTATCACTTT
TGCCTCAACGACTGCTGCTTTCGCTGTAACCCAAGACAGACAACAGTAACCGCCTTTTGAAGGCAAGTCC
TCCGCCTGTGACTAACTGTGCCAAATCGTCTTCCAAACCCCTTATCCAATTTAACTCACCAAATTATTGC
GATACAGACCCTAATTTCACATCATATGACACTAATTGCCTCTGCCAAAATTCTGTCCTCAATGACTCCC
TCTTCTCTCACCAACCAGTCAGTTGGGTTCACCCGGGTCGGACCTGAGTCGACCAAGCCTTCTTCTCTCA
CCAACCAGTCGCGACCGCAGAACTTACGCTCGAGGGTCCGTCTTCTCTCACCAACCAGTCTCCCCGGTTA
TCTCTCCCGTCCTAATACCTCTACGTGCAAGCAGTATAAAAACAAAATACATAAACATAACTAAAATCTC
ATATCGTTGTAATTGTCATATACTAGTGGTAATTAAGTCCAGTTACACTTAAGGTTAAATTTGCTGACTC
TTTTTTACCTTTCATTTCTGAAAATGAATGAAATTGACGAAAAGAACCAAGCACCGGTCCAGCAAGAATG
CCTCAAAGAAATGATCCAAAACGGTCATGCCCGACGAATGGGGAGTGTCGAGGACCTTTATGTAGCTCTC
AATAGACAAAACCTGTACCGAAACTTTTGCACATATGGAGAACTTTCAGACTATTGTACGCGAGATCAAC
TCACCCTGGCTCTCCGTGAAATTTGTTTGAAGAATCCGACCCTGCTTCACATCGTGTTACCTACGCGTTG
GCCAAACCACGAAAACTACTATCGTTCCTCCGAATATTACTCAAGACCGCATCCCGTTCACGATTACATC
TCCGTTTTGCAAGAATTAAAATTAAGCGGGGTCGTACTTAATGAACAACCTGAGTATTCAGCTGTTATGA
AGCAAATTTTAGAAGAATTCAAAAATAGTAAGGGTTCTTACACAGCTAAGATATTTAAACTTACTACAAC
TCTCACGATTCCTTACTTCGGCCCTACAGGACCGTCATGGCGATTAATTTGTCTTCCCGAAGAGCATACG
GAGAAATGGAAGAAATTCATATTCGTTAGCAATCACTGCATGAGTGATGGACGATCTAGTATACACTTTT
TTCATGATCTTAGAGATGAGCTTAATAACATAAAGACTCCTCCAAAAAAGCTCGACTACATCTTCAAGTA
CGAGGAGGATTATCAACTCTTAAGAAAGCTCCCCGAGCCAATAGAAAAGGTGATCGACTTTCGTCCCCCA
TACCTGTTTATACCGAAGAGCCTCCTTTCTGGATTTATCTATAACCACCTGAGATTCTCATCAAAGGGAG
TCTGTATGAGGATGGACGATGTTGAAAAGACAGATGATGTTGTCACGGAAATTATAAACATAAGCCCAAC
TGAATTCCAGGCCATAAAAGCAAATATCAAATCAAACATCCAGGGAAAGTGCACGATAACACCTTTTTTA
CACGTTTGTTGGTTTGTGAGCTTACACAAATGGGGTAAATTTTTCAAGCCCCTCAATTTCGAGTGGCTTA
CAGATATATTCATACCTGCCGATTGCAGATCACAACTCCCCGATGATGACGAGATGCGTCAGATGTATCG
ATATGGTGCCAATGTCGGGTTCATAGACTTCACTCCATGGATCAGCGAGTTCGACATGAATGATAATAAG
GAGAATTTCTGGCCGTTAATTGAGCATTACCACGAGGTAATTAGTGAAGCCTTAAGGAATAAAAAGCACC
TCCATGGCTTAGGGTTCAACATCCAAGGTTTCGTTCAGAAGTATGTCAATATCGATAAAGTCATGTGCGA
TAGGGCTATCGGCAAAAGACGAGGTGGTACGCTGTTATCTAATGTGGGGTTATTTAATCAGCTGGAGGAG
CCAGACGCCAAATACAGTATCTGTGATTTGGCATTTGGCCAATTTCAGGGATCATGGCATCAAGCTTTCT
CCTTGGGAGTGTGTTCTACTAATGTTAAGGGCATGAACATAGTGGTTGCCTCCACGAAAAATGTCGTAGG
CAGTCAAGAGTCTTTAGAAGAGTTGTGTTCCATTTATAAGGCTCTTCTGCTGGGACCATAGGCTTACGAA
AATATAGTTGAAACAGAGCAGAGATCATGGTGTTAGCCTTCTATGGCTGAAGAAAAATAGTTGAAAAAAT
GTGTGTGTCTAGTGTTTTAGTGTGTCTGTCTGTTGAAAACAGGGAAAAAAATGTGTTCTTTTTTCCCTGT
AATAAGAAATATAGTAATGGAGTCTTTATGTGTAAGTAACCAGTAAAATGGTTTGTGTAAACATGAATAT
CTCTGCATCTGTTAATTTTAACATATAAGTTTGGATATGTGTTGTGGTTTCAACTAATTCAAGTACTTCC
TTGATAATGTTTTCCTGTTTCTAGGCTGCAAAACTATAGTAAATCTTTTAGGTTTTGGTAAAACCTAATT
CCATTGGGTGTGGTTGGAGAGCATATAGTTTTTGCGACGCTCTCCGCTGTCATGAGACCGGATCCTGACA
GGATATATTGGCGGGTAAACCTAAGAGAAAAGAGCGTTTATTAGAATAATCGGATATTTAAAAGGGCGTG
AAAAGGTTTATCCGTTCGTCCATTTGTATGTGCATGCCAACCACAGGGTTCCCCTCGGGATCAAAGTACT
TTGATCCAACCCCTCCGCTGCTATAGTGCAGTCGGCTTCTGACGTTCAGTGCAGCCGTCATCTGAAAACG
ACATGTCGCACAAGTCCTAAGTTACGCGACAGGCTGCCGCCCTGCCCTTTTCCTGGCGTTTTCTTGTCGC
GTGTTTTAGTCGCATAAAGTAGAATACTTGCGACTAGAACCGGAGACATTACGCCATGAACAAGAGCGCC
GCCGCTGGCCTGCTGGGCTATGCCCGCGTCAGCACCGACGACCAGGACTTGACCAACCAACGGGCCGAAC
TGCACGCGGCCGGCTGCACCAAGCTGTTTTCCGAGAAGATCACCGGCACCAGGCGCGACCGCCCGGAGCT
GGCCAGGATGCTTGACCACCTACGCCCTGGCGACGTTGTGACAGTGACCAGGCTAGACCGCCTGGCCCGC
AGCACCCGCGACCTACTGGACATTGCCGAGCGCATCCAGGAGGCCGGCGCGGGCCTGCGTAGCCTGGCAG
AGCCGTGGGCCGACACCACCACGCCGGCCGGCCGCATGGTGTTGACCGTGTTCGCCGGCATTGCCGAGTT
CGAGCGTTCCCTAATCATCGACCGCACCCGGAGCGGGCGCGAGGCCGCCAAGGCCCGAGGCGTGAAGTTT
GGCCCCCGCCCTACCCTCACCCCGGCACAGATCGCGCACGCCCGCGAGCTGATCGACCAGGAAGGCCGCA
CCGTGAAAGAGGCGGCTGCACTGCTTGGCGTGCATCGCTCGACCCTGTACCGCGCACTTGAGCGCAGCGA
GGAAGTGACGCCCACCGAGGCCAGGCGGCGCGGTGCCTTCCGTGAGGACGCATTGACCGAGGCCGACGCC
CTGGCGGCCGCCGAGAATGAACGCCAAGAGGAACAAGCATGAAACCGCACCAGGACGGCCAGGACGAACC
GTTTTTCATTACCGAAGAGATCGAGGCGGAGATGATCGCGGCCGGGTACGTGTTCGAGCCGCCCGCGCAC
CTCTCAACCGTGCGGCTGCATGAAATCCTGGCCGGTTTGTCTGATGCCAAGCTGGCGGCCTGGCCGGCCA
GCTTGGCCGCTGAAGAAACCGAGCGCCGCCGTCTAAAAAGGTGATGTGTATTTGAGTAAAACAGCTTGCG
TCATGCGGTCGCTGCGTATATGATGCGATGAGTAAATAAACAAATACGCAAGGGGAACGCATGAAGGTTA
TCGCTGTACTTAACCAGAAAGGCGGGTCAGGCAAGACGACCATCGCAACCCATCTAGCCCGCGCCCTGCA
ACTCGCCGGGGCCGATGTTCTGTTAGTCGATTCCGATCCCCAGGGCAGTGCCCGCGATTGGGCGGCCGTG
CGGGAAGATCAACCGCTAACCGTTGTCGGCATCGACCGCCCGACGATTGACCGCGACGTGAAGGCCATCG
GCCGGCGCGACTTCGTAGTGATCGACGGAGCGCCCCAGGCGGCGGACTTGGCTGTGTCCGCGATCAAGGC
AGCCGACTTCGTGCTGATTCCGGTGCAGCCAAGCCCTTACGACATATGGGCCACCGCCGACCTGGTGGAG
CTGGTTAAGCAGCGCATTGAGGTCACGGATGGAAGGCTACAAGCGGCCTTTGTCGTGTCGCGGGCGATCA
AAGGCACGCGCATCGGCGGTGAGGTTGCCGAGGCGCTGGCCGGGTACGAGCTGCCCATTCTTGAGTCCCG
TATCACGCAGCGCGTGAGCTACCCAGGCACTGCCGCCGCCGGCACAACCGTTCTTGAATCAGAACCCGAG
GGCGACGCTGCCCGCGAGGTCCAGGCGCTGGCCGCTGAAATTAAATCAAAACTCATTTGAGTTAATGAGG
TAAAGAGAAAATGAGCAAAAGCACAAACACGCTAAGTGCCGGCCGTCCGAGCGCACGCAGCAGCAAGGCT
GCAACGTTGGCCAGCCTGGCAGACACGCCAGCCATGAAGCGGGTCAACTTTCAGTTGCCGGCGGAGGATC
ACACCAAGCTGAAGATGTACGCGGTACGCCAAGGCAAGACCATTACCGAGCTGCTATCTGAATACATCGC
GCAGCTACCAGAGTAAATGAGCAAATGAATAAATGAGTAGATGAATTTTAGCGGCTAAAGGAGGCGGCAT
GGAAAATCAAGAACAACCAGGCACCGACGCCGTGGAATGCCCCATGTGTGGAGGAACGGGCGGTTGGCCA
GGCGTAAGCGGCTGGGTTGCCTGCCGGCCCTGCAATGGCACTGGAACCCCCAAGCCCGAGGAATCGGCGT
GAGCGGTCGCAAACCATCCGGCCCGGTACAAATCGGCGCGGCGCTGGGTGATGACCTGGTGGAGAAGTTG
AAGGCCGCGCAGGCCGCCCAGCGGCAACGCATCGAGGCAGAAGCACGCCCCGGTGAATCGTGGCAAGCGG
CCGCTGATCGAATCCGCAAAGAATCCCGGCAACCGCCGGCAGCCGGTGCGCCGTCGATTAGGAAGCCGCC
CAAGGGCGACGAGCAACCAGATTTTTTCGTTCCGATGCTCTATGACGTGGGCACCCGCGATAGTCGCAGC
ATCATGGACGTGGCCGTTTTCCGTCTGTCGAAGCGTGACCGACGAGCTGGCGAGGTGATCCGCTACGAGC
TTCCAGACGGGCACGTAGAGGTTTCCGCAGGGCCGGCCGGCATGGCCAGTGTGTGGGATTACGACCTGGT
ACTGATGGCGGTTTCCCATCTAACCGAATCCATGAACCGATACCGGGAAGGGAAGGGAGACAAGCCCGGC
CGCGTGTTCCGTCCACACGTTGCGGACGTACTCAAGTTCTGCCGGCGAGCCGATGGCGGAAAGCAGAAAG
ACGACCTGGTAGAAACCTGCATTCGGTTAAACACCACGCACGTTGCCATGCAGCGTACGAAGAAGGCCAA
GAACGGCCGCCTGGTGACGGTATCCGAGGGTGAAGCCTTGATTAGCCGCTACAAGATCGTAAAGAGCGAA
ACCGGGCGGCCGGAGTACATCGAGATCGAGCTAGCTGATTGGATGTACCGCGAGATCACAGAAGGCAAGA
ACCCGGACGTGCTGACGGTTCACCCCGATTACTTTTTGATCGATCCCGGCATCGGCCGTTTTCTCTACCG
CCTGGCACGCCGCGCCGCAGGCAAGGCAGAAGCCAGATGGTTGTTCAAGACGATCTACGAACGCAGTGGC
AGCGCCGGAGAGTTCAAGAAGTTCTGTTTCACCGTGCGCAAGCTGATCGGGTCAAATGACCTGCCGGAGT
ACGATTTGAAGGAGGAGGCGGGGCAGGCTGGCCCGATCCTAGTCATGCGCTACCGCAACCTGATCGAGGG
CGAAGCATCCGCCGGTTCCTAATGTACGGAGCAGATGCTAGGGCAAATTGCCCTAGCAGGGGAAAAAGGT
CGAAAAGGACTCTTTCCTGTGGATAGCACGTACATTGGGAACCCAAAGCCGTACATTGGGAACCGGAACC
CGTACATTGGGAACCCAAAGCCGTACATTGGGAACCGGTCACACATGTAAGTGACTGATATAAAAGAGAA
AAAAGGCGATTTTTCCGCCTAAAACTCTTTAAAACTTATTAAAACTCTTAAAACCCGCCTGGCCTGTGCA
TAACTGTCTGGCCAGCGCACAGCCGAAGAGCTGCAAAAAGCGCCTACCCTTCGGTCGCTGCGCTCCCTAC
GCCCCGCCGCTTCGCGTCGGCCTATCGCGGCCGCTGGCCGCTCAAAAATGGCTGGCCTACGGCCAGGCAA
TCTACCAGGGCGCGGACAAGCCGCGCCGTCGCCACTCGACCGCCGGCGCCCACATCAAGGCACCCTGCCT
CGCGCGTTTCGGTGATGACGGTGAAAACCTCTGACACATGCAGCTCCCGGTGACGGTCACAGCTTGTCTG
TAAGCGGATGCCGGGAGCAGACAAGCCCGTCAGGGCGCGTCAGCGGGTGTTGGCGGGTGTCGGGGCGCAG
CCATGACCCAGTCACGTAGCGATAGCGGAGTGTATACTGGCTTAACTATGCGGCATCAGAGCAGATTGTA
CTGAGAGTGCACCATATGCGGTGTGAAATACCGCACAGATGCGTAAGGAGAAAATACCGCATCAGGCGCT
CTTCCGCTTCCTCGCTCACTGACTCGCTGCGCTCGGTCGTTCGGCTGCGGCGAGCGGTATCAGCTCACTC
AAAGGCGGTAATACGGTTATCCACAGAATCAGGGGATAACGCAGGAAAGAACATGTGAGCAAAAGGCCAG
CAAAAGGCCAGGAACCGTAAAAAGGCCGCGTTGCTGGCGTTTTTCCATAGGCTCCGCCCCCCTGACGAGC
ATCACAAAAATCGACGCTCAAGTCAGAGGTGGCGAAACCCGACAGGACTATAAAGATACCAGGCGTTTCC
CCCTGGAAGCTCCCTCGTGCGCTCTCCTGTTCCGACCCTGCCGCTTACCGGATACCTGTCCGCCTTTCTC
CCTTCGGGAAGCGTGGCGCTTTCTCATAGCTCACGCTGTAGGTATCTCAGTTCGGTGTAGGTCGTTCGCT
CCAAGCTGGGCTGTGTGCACGAACCCCCCGTTCAGCCCGACCGCTGCGCCTTATCCGGTAACTATCGTCT
TGAGTCCAACCCGGTAAGACACGACTTATCGCCACTGGCAGCAGCCACTGGTAACAGGATTAGCAGAGCG
AGGTATGTAGGCGGTGCTACAGAGTTCTTGAAGTGGTGGCCTAACTACGGCTACACTAGAAGGACAGTAT
TTGGTATCTGCGCTCTGCTGAAGCCAGTTACCTTCGGAAAAAGAGTTGGTAGCTCTTGATCCGGCAAACA
AACCACCGCTGGTAGCGGTGGTTTTTTTGTTTGCAAGCAGCAGATTACGCGCAGAAAAAAAGGATCTCAA
Features (pLannotate 1.2.2; 17 found; start..end, strand, type, name):
     91..879     -  CDS            aadA: S3AD_ECOLX - Experimental evidence at protein level: Swiss-Prot protein existence level 1. Mediates bacterial resistance to the antibiotics streptomycin and spectinomycin. From Escherichia coli.
    886..942     -  CDS            GmR (fragment): gentamycin acetyltransferase; aacC1; confers resistance to gentamycin
   1118..1141    -  promoter       Pc promoter (fragment): intI1 (promoter lies within the coding sequence); class 1 integron promoter
   1665..1689    +  misc_feature   LB T-DNA repeat: left border repeat from nopaline C58 T-DNA
   1735..1987    -  terminator     NOS terminator: nopaline synthase terminator and poly(A) signal
   2030..2821    -  CDS            neo: KKA2_KLEPN - Also known as kan, nptII. Experimental evidence at protein level: Swiss-Prot protein existence level 1. Resistance to kanamycin, neomycin, paromomycin, ribostamycin, butirosin and gentamicin B. From Klebsiella pneumoniae.
   2855..3034    -  promoter       NOS promoter: nopaline synthase promoter
   4674..5648    +  CDS            ACO11_CHORO: Experimental evidence at protein level: Swiss-Prot protein existence level 1. Catalyzes the formation of Delta(11) fatty acyl precursors in the pheromone gland, with a preference for myristic acid. From Choristoneura rosaceana (Oblique banded leafroller).
  12204..13778   +  CDS            ATF1: ATF1_YEAST - Experimental evidence at protein level: Swiss-Prot protein existence level 1. Major alcohol O-acetyltransferase that uses acetyl-CoA to synthesize acetate esters from various alcohols, producing ethyl acetate, isoamyl acetate, isobutyl acetate, butyl acetate, hexyl acetate, heptyl acetate and octyl acetate (PubMed:7764365, PubMed:9758847, PubMed:10653746, PubMed:12937998, PubMed:16845703, PubMed:18597084, PubMed:17891501, PubMed:25306884, PubMed:28160314). The alcohol acyltransferase activity is promiscuous with regard to alcohol but relatively specific for acetyl-CoA since ATF1 d
  14206..14230   +  misc_feature   RB T-DNA repeat: right border repeat from nopaline C58 T-DNA
  14570..14971   +  CDS            Y4CG_SINFN (fragment): Protein inferred from homology: Swiss-Prot protein existence level 3. From Sinorhizobium fredii (strain NBRC 101917 / NGR234).
  15531..16160   +  CDS            pVS1 StaA: stability protein from the Pseudomonas plasmid pVS1 (Heeb et al., 2000)
  16589..17662   +  CDS            pVS1 RepA: replication protein from the Pseudomonas plasmid pVS1 (Heeb et al., 2000)
  17728..17922   +  rep_origin     pVS1 oriV: origin of replication for the Pseudomonas plasmid pVS1 (Heeb et al., 2000)
  18125..18164   +  CDS            rop (fragment): Rop protein, which maintains plasmids at low copy number; rop
  18266..18406   +  misc_feature   bom: basis of mobility region from pBR322
  18592..19180   -  rep_origin     ori: high-copy-number ColE1/pMB1/pBR322/pUC origin of replication
