[The description below was written by a language model from this plasmid's Addgene catalogue record and pLannotate feature annotations shown in this document.]
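Description:
GB3898 is a plant expression binary vector of about 19.2 kb, built in the pDGB3_omega1 backbone. The feature table shows the typical architecture of an Agrobacterium-compatible T-DNA plasmid. A high-copy ColE1/pUC-type origin with the pBR322 bom region supports propagation in E. coli. The pVS1 oriV, RepA and StaA functions provide replication and stable maintenance in Agrobacterium. Bacterial selection is by spectinomycin through the aadA gene, which sits outside the T-DNA alongside remnants of a gentamicin resistance gene and an integron Pc promoter.

Between the nopaline-type left and right border repeats lies a multigene "moth pheromone pathway" module. Next to the left border is a constitutive plant selection unit in which the NOS promoter drives nptII (neo, kanamycin resistance), followed by the NOS terminator. According to the record, the remaining transcriptional units encode Atr delta11 (a fatty acyl delta-11 desaturase), HarFAR (a fatty acyl reductase) and ScATF1 (the yeast alcohol O-acetyltransferase). Together these would be expected to convert fatty acyl precursors into unsaturated alcohols and their acetate esters. The automated annotation picks up the desaturase by homology to a leafroller delta-11 desaturase, and it also picks up ATF1. It does not annotate the HarFAR coding sequence or the promoters and terminators of these three units, so large stretches of the T-DNA are unlabelled.

The three pathway genes are described as dCasEV2.1-regulated, meaning their expression depends on a programmable dCas9-based transcriptional activator. No such activator or guide RNAs are annotated in the feature table, so they are presumably supplied from separate constructs. The associated publication title indicates use for tunable control of insect pheromone biosynthesis in Nicotiana benthamiana.
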