Addgene plasmid #187812: GB3898
Purpose: Module for dCasEV2.1 activated expression of Atr delta11, HarFAR and ScATF1.
Depositing lab: Diego Orzaez. Depositing organization: Instituto de Biologia Molecular y Celular de Plantas. Publication: Tunable control of insect pheromone biosynthesis in Nicotiana benthamiana. Kallam K, Moreno-Gimenez E, Mateos-Fernandez R, Tansley C, Gianoglio S, Orzaez D, Patron N. Plant Biotechnol J. 2023 Apr 9. doi: 10.1111/pbi.14048. PubMed 37032497.
Backbone
  Vector backbone: pDGB3_omega1
  Vector type: Plant Expression
Growth in bacteria
  Bacterial resistance: Spectinomycin, 50 μg/mL
  Growth temperature: 37°C
  Growth strain: DH5alpha
  Copy number: High Copy
Gene/Insert
  Gene/Insert name: Moth Pheromone pathway
  Species: Synthetic
  Cloning method: Restriction Enzyme; 5′ cloning site Unknown (unknown if destroyed)
Terms and licenses: Academic/Nonprofit Terms; Industry Terms: Not Available to Industry
Depositor comments: Contains the Transcriptional Units for constitutive expression of kanamycin resistance, and for dCasEV2.1-regulated expression of Atr delta11, HarFAR and ScATF1
How to cite: GB3898 was a gift from Diego Orzaez (Addgene plasmid # 187812 ; http://n2t.net/addgene:187812 ; RRID:Addgene_187812)
